>Addgene plasmid #214638 | pGL4_CRE-CMV-BC0487-luc2 | addgene full sequence | sequence record 423235 | Addgene NGS Result
GGCCTAACTGGCCGGTACCTGAGCTCGCTAGCCTCGAGGATATCAAACAAGTTTGTACAAAAAAGCAGGC
TCCCTAACTGGCCGGTACCGAGCTCTTACGCGTGCTAGCGCACCAGACAGTGACGTCAGCTGCCAGATCC
CATGGCCGTCATACTGTGACGTCTTTCAGACACCCCATTGACGTCAATGGGAGAACAGATCTGCCGCCCC
GACTAGCGCACCAGACAGTGACGTCAGCTGCCAGATCCCATGGCCGTCATACTGTGACGTCTTTCAGACA
CCCCATTGACGTCAATGGGAGAACAGATCTGCCGCCCCGACTAGCGGGGGGCTCAACTTTTCTATACAAA
GTTGCGGTACCCGGGTCGAGTAGGCGTGTACGGTGGGAGGCCTATATAAGCAGAGCTCGTTTAGTGAACC
GTCAGATCGCCTGGAGACGCCATCCACGCTGTTTTGACCTCCATAGAAGACACCGGGACCGATCCAGCCC
AACTTTGTATAATAAAGTTGAGCTAGTTGCTAAGTCTGCCGAGTAGAATTAACCCTCACTAAAGGGTAGG
TGACACTATACATTCTAACATTCTATCTATCACGCACATCTACTTTACATTACTACATCCTATAGTGAGT
CGTATTAGTAGACGCGAGTCAATGCATGTACGACAGCTTTCTTGTACAAAGTGGTTCGATATCAAGATCT
GGCCTCGGCGGCCAAGCTTGGCAATCCGGTACTGTTGGTAAAGCCACCATGGAAGATGCCAAAAACATTA
AGAAGGGCCCAGCGCCATTCTACCCACTCGAAGACGGGACCGCCGGCGAGCAGCTGCACAAAGCCATGAA
GCGCTACGCCCTGGTGCCCGGCACCATCGCCTTTACCGACGCACATATCGAGGTGGACATTACCTACGCC
GAGTACTTCGAGATGAGCGTTCGGCTGGCAGAAGCTATGAAGCGCTATGGGCTGAATACAAACCATCGGA
TCGTGGTGTGCAGCGAGAATAGCTTGCAGTTCTTCATGCCCGTGTTGGGTGCCCTGTTCATCGGTGTGGC
TGTGGCCCCAGCTAACGACATCTACAACGAGCGCGAGCTGCTGAACAGCATGGGCATCAGCCAGCCCACC
GTCGTATTCGTGAGCAAGAAAGGGCTGCAAAAGATCCTCAACGTGCAAAAGAAGCTACCGATCATACAAA
AGATCATCATCATGGATAGCAAGACCGACTACCAGGGCTTCCAAAGCATGTACACCTTCGTGACTTCCCA
TTTGCCACCCGGCTTCAACGAGTACGACTTCGTGCCCGAGAGCTTCGACCGGGACAAAACCATCGCCCTG
ATCATGAACAGTAGTGGCAGTACCGGATTGCCCAAGGGCGTAGCCCTACCGCACCGCACCGCTTGTGTCC
GATTCAGTCATGCCCGCGACCCCATCTTCGGCAACCAGATCATCCCCGACACCGCTATCCTCAGCGTGGT
GCCATTTCACCACGGCTTCGGCATGTTCACCACGCTGGGCTACTTGATCTGCGGCTTTCGGGTCGTGCTC
ATGTACCGCTTCGAGGAGGAGCTATTCTTGCGCAGCTTGCAAGACTATAAGATTCAATCTGCCCTGCTGG
TGCCCACACTATTTAGCTTCTTCGCTAAGAGCACTCTCATCGACAAGTACGACCTAAGCAACTTGCACGA
GATCGCCAGCGGCGGGGCGCCGCTCAGCAAGGAGGTAGGTGAGGCCGTGGCCAAACGCTTCCACCTACCA
GGCATCCGCCAGGGCTACGGCCTGACAGAAACAACCAGCGCCATTCTGATCACCCCCGAAGGGGACGACA
AGCCTGGCGCAGTAGGCAAGGTGGTGCCCTTCTTCGAGGCTAAGGTGGTGGACTTGGACACCGGTAAGAC
ACTGGGTGTGAACCAGCGCGGCGAGCTGTGCGTCCGTGGCCCCATGATCATGAGCGGCTACGTTAACAAC
CCCGAGGCTACAAACGCTCTCATCGACAAGGACGGCTGGCTGCACAGCGGCGACATCGCCTACTGGGACG
AGGACGAGCACTTCTTCATCGTGGACCGGCTGAAGAGCCTGATCAAATACAAGGGCTACCAGGTAGCCCC
AGCCGAACTGGAGAGCATCCTGCTGCAACACCCCAACATCTTCGACGCCGGGGTCGCCGGCCTGCCCGAC
GACGATGCCGGCGAGCTGCCCGCCGCAGTCGTCGTGCTGGAACACGGTAAAACCATGACCGAGAAGGAGA
TCGTGGACTATGTGGCCAGCCAGGTTACAACCGCCAAGAAGCTGCGCGGTGGTGTTGTGTTCGTGGACGA
GGTGCCTAAAGGACTGACCGGCAAGTTGGACGCCCGCAAGATCCGCGAGATTCTCATTAAGGCCAAGAAG
GGCGGCAAGATCGCCGTGTAATCTGCTTGCAAGAACTGGTTCAGTAGCTTAAGCCACTTTGTGATCCACC
TTAACAGCCACGGCTTCCCTCCCGAGGTGGAGGAGCAGGCCGCCGGCACCCTGCCCATGAGCTGCGCCCA
GGAGAGCGGCATGGATAGACACCCTGCTGCTTGCGCCAGCGCCAGGATCAACGTCTAACTGCAGTCTAGA
GTCGGGGCGGCCGGCCGCTTCGAGCAGACATGATAAGATACATTGATGAGTTTGGACAAACCACAACTAG
AATGCAGTGAAAAAAATGCTTTATTTGTGAAATTTGTGATGCTATTGCTTTATTTGTAACCATTATAAGC
TGCAATAAACAAGTTAACAACAACAATTGCATTCATTTTATGTTTCAGGTTCAGGGGGAGGTGTGGGAGG
TTTTTTAAAGCAAGTAAAACCTCTACAAATGTGGTAAAATCGATAAGGATCCGTTTGCGTATTGGGCGCT
CTTCCGCTGATCTGCGCAGCACCATGGCCTGAAATAACCTCTGAAAGAGGAACTTGGTTAGCTACCTTCT
GAGGCGGAAAGAACCAGCTGTGGAATGTGTGTCAGTTAGGGTGTGGAAAGTCCCCAGGCTCCCCAGCAGG
CAGAAGTATGCAAAGCATGCATCTCAATTAGTCAGCAACCAGGTGTGGAAAGTCCCCAGGCTCCCCAGCA
GGCAGAAGTATGCAAAGCATGCATCTCAATTAGTCAGCAACCATAGTCCCGCCCCTAACTCCGCCCATCC
CGCCCCTAACTCCGCCCAGTTCCGCCCATTCTCCGCCCCATGGCTGACTAATTTTTTTTATTTATGCAGA
GGCCGAGGCCGCCTCTGCCTCTGAGCTATTCCAGAAGTAGTGAGGAGGCTTTTTTGGAGGCCTAGGCTTT
TGCAAAAAGCTCGATTCTTCTGACACTAGCGCCACCATGAAGAAGCCCGAACTCACCGCTACCAGCGTTG
AAAAATTTCTCATCGAGAAGTTCGACAGTGTGAGCGACCTGATGCAGTTGTCGGAGGGCGAAGAGAGCCG
AGCCTTCAGCTTCGATGTCGGCGGACGCGGCTATGTACTGCGGGTGAATAGCTGCGCTGATGGCTTCTAC
AAAGACCGCTACGTGTACCGCCACTTCGCCAGCGCTGCACTACCCATCCCCGAAGTGTTGGACATCGGCG
AGTTCAGCGAGAGCCTGACATACTGCATCAGTAGACGCGCCCAAGGCGTTACTCTCCAAGACCTCCCCGA
AACAGAGCTGCCTGCTGTGTTACAGCCTGTCGCCGAAGCTATGGATGCTATTGCCGCCGCCGACCTCAGT
CAAACCAGCGGCTTCGGCCCATTCGGGCCCCAAGGCATCGGCCAGTACACAACCTGGCGGGATTTCATTT
GCGCCATTGCTGATCCCCATGTCTACCACTGGCAGACCGTGATGGACGACACCGTGTCCGCCAGCGTAGC
TCAAGCCCTGGACGAACTGATGCTGTGGGCCGAAGACTGTCCCGAGGTGCGCCACCTCGTCCATGCCGAC
TTCGGCAGCAACAACGTCCTGACCGACAACGGCCGCATCACCGCCGTAATCGACTGGTCCGAAGCTATGT
TCGGGGACAGTCAGTACGAGGTGGCCAACATCTTCTTCTGGCGGCCCTGGCTGGCTTGCATGGAGCAGCA
GACTCGCTACTTCGAGCGCCGGCATCCCGAGCTGGCCGGCAGCCCTCGTCTGCGAGCCTACATGCTGCGC
ATCGGCCTGGATCAGCTCTACCAGAGCCTCGTGGACGGCAACTTCGACGATGCTGCCTGGGCTCAAGGCC
GCTGCGATGCCATCGTCCGCAGCGGGGCCGGCACCGTCGGTCGCACACAAATCGCTCGCCGGAGCGCAGC
CGTATGGACCGACGGCTGCGTCGAGGTGCTGGCCGACAGCGGCAACCGCCGGCCCAGTACACGACCGCGC
GCTAAGGAGGTAGGTCGAGTTTAAACTCTAGAACCGGTCATGGCCGCAATAAAATATCTTTATTTTCATT
ACATCTGTGTGTTGGTTTTTTGTGTGTTCGAACTAGATGCTGTCGACCGATGCCCTTGAGAGCCTTCAAC
CCAGTCAGCTCCTTCCGGTGGGCGCGGGGCATGACTATCGTCGCCGCACTTATGACTGTCTTCTTTATCA
TGCAACTCGTAGGACAGGTGCCGGCAGCGCTCTTCCGCTTCCTCGCTCACTGACTCGCTGCGCTCGGTCG
TTCGGCTGCGGCGAGCGGTATCAGCTCACTCAAAGGCGGTAATACGGTTATCCACAGAATCAGGGGATAA
CGCAGGAAAGAACATGTGAGCAAAAGGCCAGCAAAAGGCCAGGAACCGTAAAAAGGCCGCGTTGCTGGCG
TTTTTCCATAGGCTCCGCCCCCCTGACGAGCATCACAAAAATCGACGCTCAAGTCAGAGGTGGCGAAACC
CGACAGGACTATAAAGATACCAGGCGTTTCCCCCTGGAAGCTCCCTCGTGCGCTCTCCTGTTCCGACCCT
GCCGCTTACCGGATACCTGTCCGCCTTTCTCCCTTCGGGAAGCGTGGCGCTTTCTCATAGCTCACGCTGT
AGGTATCTCAGTTCGGTGTAGGTCGTTCGCTCCAAGCTGGGCTGTGTGCACGAACCCCCCGTTCAGCCCG
ACCGCTGCGCCTTATCCGGTAACTATCGTCTTGAGTCCAACCCGGTAAGACACGACTTATCGCCACTGGC
AGCAGCCACTGGTAACAGGATTAGCAGAGCGAGGTATGTAGGCGGTGCTACAGAGTTCTTGAAGTGGTGG
CCTAACTACGGCTACACTAGAAGAACAGTATTTGGTATCTGCGCTCTGCTGAAGCCAGTTACCTTCGGAA
AAAGAGTTGGTAGCTCTTGATCCGGCAAACAAACCACCGCTGGTAGCGGTGGTTTTTTTGTTTGCAAGCA
GCAGATTACGCGCAGAAAAAAAGGATCTCAAGAAGATCCTTTGATCTTTTCTACGGGGTCTGACGCTCAG
TGGAACGAAAACTCACGTTAAGGGATTTTGGTCATGAGATTATCAAAAAGGATCTTCACCTAGATCCTTT
TAAATTAAAAATGAAGTTTTAAATCAATCTAAAGTATATATGAGTAAACTTGGTCTGACAGCGGCCGCAA
ATGCTAAACCACTGCAGTGGTTACCAGTGCTTGATCAGTGAGGCACCGATCTCAGCGATCTGCCTATTTC
GTTCGTCCATAGTGGCCTGACTCCCCGTCGTGTAGATCACTACGATTCGTGAGGGCTTACCATCAGGCCC
CAGCGCAGCAATGATGCCGCGAGAGCCGCGTTCACCGGCCCCCGATTTGTCAGCAATGAACCAGCCAGCA
GGGAGGGCCGAGCGAAGAAGTGGTCCTGCTACTTTGTCCGCCTCCATCCAGTCTATGAGCTGCTGTCGTG
ATGCTAGAGTAAGAAGTTCGCCAGTGAGTAGTTTCCGAAGAGTTGTGGCCATTGCTACTGGCATCGTGGT
ATCACGCTCGTCGTTCGGTATGGCTTCGTTCAACTCTGGTTCCCAGCGGTCAAGCCGGGTCACATGATCA
CCCATATTATGAAGAAATGCAGTCAGCTCCTTAGGGCCTCCGATCGTTGTCAGAAGTAAGTTGGCCGCGG
TGTTGTCGCTCATGGTAATGGCAGCACTACACAATTCTCTTACCGTCATGCCATCCGTAAGATGCTTTTC
CGTGACCGGCGAGTACTCAACCAAGTCGTTTTGTGAGTAGTGTATACGGCGACCAAGCTGCTCTTGCCCG
GCGTCTATACGGGACAACACCGCGCCACATAGCAGTACTTTGAAAGTGCTCATCATCGGGAATCGTTCTT
CGGGGCGGAAAGACTCAAGGATCTTGCCGCTATTGAGATCCAGTTCGATATAGCCCACTCTTGCACCCAG
TTGATCTTCAGCATCTTTTACTTTCACCAGCGTTTCGGGGTGTGCAAAAACAGGCAAGCAAAATGCCGCA
AAGAAGGGAATGAGTGCGACACGAAAATGTTGGATGCTCATACTCGTCCTTTTTCAATATTATTGAAGCA
TTTATCAGGGTTACTAGTACGTCTCTCAAGGATAAGTAAGTAATATTAAGGTACGGGAGGTATTGGACAG
GCCGCAATAAAATATCTTTATTTTCATTACATCTGTGTGTTGGTTTTTTGTGTGAATCGATAGTACTAAC
ATACGCTCTCCATCAAAACAAAACGAAACAAAACAAACTAGCAAAATAGGCTGTCCCCAGTGCAAGTGCA
GGTGCCAGAACATTTCTCT
Features (pLannotate 1.2.2; 23 found; start..end, strand, type, name):
     47..71      +  protein_bind   attB1: mutant version of attB; recombination site for the Gateway® BP reaction BP Clonase™
    171..193     +  promoter       CMV promoter (fragment): human cytomegalovirus (CMV) immediate early promoter
    279..301     +  promoter       CMV promoter (fragment): human cytomegalovirus (CMV) immediate early promoter
    334..354     -  protein_bind   attB4: mutant version of attB; core recombination site for the Gateway® BP reaction BP Clonase™
    370..407     +  promoter       minimal CMV promoter: human cytomegalovirus (CMV) immediate early promoter
    490..510     +  protein_bind   attB3: mutant version of attB; core recombination site for the Gateway® BP reaction BP Clonase™
    537..555     +  promoter       T3 promoter: promoter for bacteriophage T3 RNA polymerase
    619..637     -  promoter       T7 promoter: promoter for bacteriophage T7 RNA polymerase
    664..684     -  protein_bind   attB2: mutant version of attB; core recombination site for the Gateway® BP reaction BP Clonase™
    749..2401    +  CDS            luciferase: firefly luciferase synthetic luc2 version of the luciferase gene
   2405..2452    +  CDS            hCL1: non-ORF yeast peptide conferring ubiquitin-dependent degradation human codon-optimized
   2459..2575    +  CDS            hPEST: PEST degradation sequence from mouse ornithine decarboxylase human codon-optimized
   2624..2745    -  polyA_signal   SV40 poly(A) signal: SV40 polyadenylation signal
   2771..2902    -  CDS            LT_SV40 (fragment): Experimental evidence at protein level: Swiss-Prot protein existence level 1. Isoform 17kT antigen targets host RBL2 for degradation and promotes cell proliferation. Transactivates host cyclin A promoter through its J domain. From Simian virus 40 (SV40).
   2939..3296    +  promoter       SV40 promoter: SV40 enhancer and early promoter
   3327..4364    +  CDS            HygR: hygromycin B phosphotransferase confers resistance to hygromycin
   4388..4436    +  polyA_signal   poly(A) signal: synthetic polyadenylation signal
   4452..4583    +  CDS            TcR (fragment): tetracycline efflux protein; tet; confers resistance to tetracycline
   4763..5351    -  rep_origin     ori: high-copy-number ColE1/pMB1/pBR322/pUC origin of replication
   5551..6411    -  CDS            AmpR: β-lactamase confers resistance to ampicillin, carbenicillin, and related antibiotics
   6412..6453    -  promoter       AmpR promoter (fragment): bla
   6516..6564    +  polyA_signal   poly(A) signal: synthetic polyadenylation signal
   6578..6669    +  misc_feature   pause site: RNA polymerase II transcriptional pause signal from the human α2 globin gene
