[The description below was written by a language model from this plasmid's Addgene catalogue record and pLannotate feature annotations shown in this document.]
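Description:
pGL4_CRE-CMV-BC0487-luc2 is a mammalian luciferase reporter plasmid built on the pGL4 backbone and assembled by Gateway cloning. It is one sensor in a set of barcoded pathway reporters and reads out cAMP/Ca2+ signalling. It propagates in E. coli from a high-copy ColE1/pUC-type origin under ampicillin selection (AmpR). An SV40 enhancer/early promoter drives a hygromycin phosphotransferase cassette ending in a synthetic poly(A) signal, which allows selection in mammalian cells.

The synthetic insert consists of six clustered cAMP response elements (CRE) and a unique barcode, number 0487. The feature table does not annotate the CRE cluster itself. It does show a multi-fragment Gateway layout in which attB1, attB4, attB3 and attB2 sites delimit three modules. The first presumably holds the CRE elements and contains short matches to CMV promoter sequence. The second is a minimal CMV promoter, which provides basal transcription machinery and leaves expression dependent on the upstream response elements. The third is flanked by opposing T3 and T7 phage promoters and is most likely the barcode, though it too is unannotated.

Downstream lies the synthetic firefly luciferase luc2 fused to hCL1 and hPEST degradation sequences. These destabilise the protein so the signal follows changes in promoter activity more closely. An SV40 poly(A) signal follows the reporter. A synthetic poly(A) signal and a transcriptional pause site upstream of the cassette reduce read-through from the backbone.

Activation of CRE-binding factors therefore yields both luciferase and a barcode-containing transcript. This supports multiplexed readout of many sensors in parallel, as in the associated ERBB receptor antagonist profiling assay.
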