Addgene plasmid #214638: pGL4_CRE-CMV-BC0487-luc2
Purpose: barcoded assay, cAMP/Ca2+ sensor
Depositing lab: Michael Wehr. Depositing organization: Systasy Bioscience GmbH. Publication: Protocol for identifying properties of ERBB receptor antagonists using the barcoded ERBBprofiler assay. Popovic L, Rossner MJ, Wehr MC. STAR Protoc. 2024 Apr 16;5(2):102987. doi: 10.1016/j.xpro.2024.102987. PubMed 38635397.
Backbone
  Vector backbone: pGL4
  Vector type: Mammalian Expression, Luciferase
Growth in bacteria
  Bacterial resistance: Ampicillin, 100 μg/mL
  Growth temperature: 37°C
  Growth strain: DH5alpha
  Copy number: High Copy
Gene/Insert
  Gene/Insert name: 6x clustered CRE element with barcode 0487
  Species: Synthetic
  Cloning method: Gateway Cloning
Terms and licenses: Academic/Nonprofit Terms; Industry Terms: Not Available to Industry
How to cite: pGL4_CRE-CMV-BC0487-luc2 was a gift from Michael Wehr (Addgene plasmid # 214638 ; http://n2t.net/addgene:214638 ; RRID:Addgene_214638)
